>Addgene plasmid #187428 | FER +H122D | addgene full sequence | sequence record 374307 | Addgene NGS Result
TTCTCTGTCACAGAATGAAAATTTTTCTGTCATCTCTTCGTTATTAATGTTTGTAATTGACTGAATATCA
ACGCTTATTTGCAGCCTGAATGGCGAATGGG
[124 nt withheld, positions 102-225]
C
[91 nt withheld, positions 227-317]
A
[49 nt withheld, positions 319-367]
CCTTTGACGTTGGAGTCCACGTTCTT
[37 nt withheld, positions 394-430]
ACCCTATCTCGGTCTATTCTTTTGATTTATAAGGGATTTTGCCGATTTCGGCCTATTGGTTAAAAAATGA
GCTGATTTAACAAAAATTTAACGCGAATTTTAACAAAATATTAACGCTTACAATTTAGGTGGCACTTTTC
GGGGAAATGTGCGCGGAACCCCTATTTGTTTATTTTTCTAAATACATTCAAATATGTATCCGCTCATGAG
ACAATAACCCTGATAAATGCTTCAATAATATTGAAAAAGGAAGAGTATGAGTATTCAACATTTCCGTGTC
GCCCTTATTCCCTTTTTTGCGGCATTTTGCCTTCCTGTTTTTGCTCACCCAGAAACGCTGGTGAAAGTAA
AAGATGCTGAAGATCAGTTGGGTGCACGAGTGGGTTACATCGAACTGGATCTCAACAGCGGTAAGATCCT
TGAGAGTTTTCGCCCCGAAGAACGTTTTCCAATGATGAGCACTTTTAAAGTTCTGCTATGTGGCGCGGTA
TTATCCCGTATTGACGCCGGGCAAGAGCAACTCGGTCGCCGCATACACTATTCTCAGAATGACTTGGTTG
AGTACTCACCAGTCACAGAAAAGCATCTTACGGATGGCATGACAGTAAGAGAATTATGCAGTGCTGCCAT
AACCATGAGTGATAACACTGCGGCCAACTTACTTCTGACAACGATCGGAGGACCGAAGGAGCTAACCGCT
TTTTTGCACAACATGGGGGATCATGTAACTCGCCTTGATCGTTGGGAACCGGAGCTGAATGAAGCCATAC
CAAACGACGAGCGTGACACCACGATGCCTGTAGCAATGGCAACAACGTTGCGCAAACTATTAACTGGCGA
ACTACTTACTCTAGCTTCCCGGCAACAATTAATAGACTGGATGGAGGCGGATAAAGTTGCAGGACCACTT
CTGCGCTCGGCCCTTCCGGCTGGCTGGTTTATTGCTGATAAATCTGGAGCCGGTGAGCGTGGGTCTCGCG
GTATCATTGCAGCACTGGGGCCAGATGGTAAGCCCTCCCGTATCGTAGTTATCTACACGACGGGGAGTCA
GGCAACTATGGATGAACGAAATAGACAGATCGCTGAGATAGGTGCCTCACTGATTAAGCATTGGTAACTG
TCAGACCAAGTTTACTCATATATACTTTAGATTGATTTAAAACTTCATTTTTAATTTAAAAGGATCTAGG
TGAAGATCCTTTTTGATAATCTCATGACCAAAATCCCTTAACGTGAGTTTTCGTTCCACTGAGCGTCAGA
CCCCGTAGAAAAGATCAAAGGATCTTCTTGAGATCCTTTTTTTCTGCGCGTAATCTGCTGCTTGCAAACA
AAAAAACCACCGCTACCAGCGGTGGTTTGTTTGCCGGATCAAGAGCTACCAACTCTTTTTCCGAAGGTAA
CTGGCTTCAGCAGAGCGCAGATACCAAATACTGTTCTTCTAGTGTAGCCGTAGTTAGGCCACCACTTCAA
GAACTCTGTAGCACCGCCTACATACCTCGCTCTGCTAATCCTGTTACCAGTGGCTGCTGCCAGTGGCGAT
AAGTCGTGTCTTACCGGGTTGGACTCAAGACGATAGTTACCGGATAAGGCGCAGCGGTCGGGCTGAACGG
GGGGTTCGTGCACACAGCCCAGCTTGGAGCGAACGACCTACACCGAACTGAGATACCTACAGCGTGAGCT
ATGAGAAAGCGCCACGCTTCCCGAAGGGAGAAAGGCGGACAGGTATCCGGTAAGCGGCAGGGTCGGAACA
GGAGAGCGCACGAGGGAGCTTCCAGGGGGAAACGCCTGGTATCTTTATAGTCCTGTCGGGTTTCGCCACC
TCTGACTTGAGCGTCGATTTTTGTGATGCTCGTCAGGGGGGCGGAGCCTATGGAAAAACGCCAGCAACGC
GGCCTTTTTACGGTTCCTGGCCTTTTGCTGGCCTTTTGCTCACATGTTCTTTCCTGCGTTATCCCCTGAT
TCTGTGGATAACCGTATTACCGCCTTTGAGTGAGCTGATACCGCTCGCCGCAGCCGAACGACCGAGCGCA
GCGAGTCAGTGAGCGAGGAAGCGGAAGAGCGCCTGATGCGGTATTTTCTCCTTACGCATCTGTGCGGTAT
TTCACACCGCATAGACCAGCCGCGTAACCTGGCAAAATCGGTTACGGTTGAGTAATAAATGGATGCCCTG
CGTAAGCGGGTGTGGGCGGACAATAAAGTCTTAAACTGAACAAAATAGATCTAAACTATGACAATAAAGT
CTTAAACTAGACAGAATAGTTGTAAACTGAAATCAGTCCAGTTATGCTGTGAAAAAGCATACTGGACTTT
TGTTATGGCTAAAGCAAACTCTTCATTTTCTGAAGTGCAAATTGCCCGTCGTATTAAAGAGGGGCGTGGC
CAAGGGCATGGTAAAGACTATATTCGCGGCGTTGTGACAATTTACCGAACAACTCCGCGGCCGGGAAGCC
GATCTCGGCTTGAACGAATTGTTAGGTGGCGGTACTTGGGTCGATATCAAAGTGCATCACTTCTTCCCGT
ATGCCCAACTTTGTATAGAGAGCCACTGCGGGATCGTCACCGTAATCTGCTTGCACGTAGATCACATAAG
CACCAAGCGCGTTGGCCTCATGCTTGAGGAGATTGATGAGCGCGGTGGCAATGCCCTGCCTCCGGTGCTC
GCCGGAGACTGCGAGATCATAGATATAGATCTCACTACGCGGCTGCTCAAACTTGGGCAGAACGTAAGCC
GCGAGAGCGCCAACAACCGCTTCTTGGTCGAAGGCAGCAAGCGCGATGAATGTCTTACTACGGAGCAAGT
TCCCGAGGTAATCGGAGTCCGGCTGATGTTGGGAGTAGGTGGCTACGTCTCCGAACTCACGACCGAAAAG
ATCAAGAGCAGCCCGCATGGATTTGACTTGGTCAGGGCCGAGCCTACATGTGCGAATGATGCCCATACTT
GAGCCACCTAACTTTGTTTTAGGGCGACTGCCCTGCTGCGTAACATCGTTGCTGCTGCGTAACATCGTTG
CTGCTCCATAACATCAAACATCGACCCACGGCGTAACGCGCTTGCTGCTTGGATGCCCGAGGCATAGACT
GTACAAAAAAACAGTCATAACAAGCCATGAAAACCGCCACTGCGCCGTTACCACCGCTGCGTTCGGTCAA
GGTTCTGGACCAGTTGCGTGAGCGCATACGCTACTTGCATTACAGTTTACGAACCGAACAGGCTTATGTC
AACTGGGTTCGTGCCTTCATCCGTTTCCACGGTGTGCGTCACCCGGCAACCTTGGGCAGCAGCGAAGTCG
AGGCATTTCTGTCCTGGCTGGCGAACGAGCGCAAGGTTTCGGTCTCCACGCATCGTCAGGCATTGGCGGC
CTTGCTGTTCTTCTACGGCAAGGTGCTGTGCACGGATCTGCCCTTGCTTCAGGAGATCGGTAGACCTCGG
CCGTCGCGGCGCTTGCCGGTGGTGCTGACCCCGGATGAAGTGGTTCGCATCCTCGGTTTTCTGGAAGGCG
AGCATCGTTTGTTCGCCCAGGACTCTAGCTATAGTTCTAGTGGTTGGCTACGTACCCGTAGTGGCTATGG
CAGGGCTTGCCGCCCCGACGTTGGCTGCGAGCCCTGGGCCTTCACCCGAACTTGGGGGTTGGGGTGGGGA
AAAGGAAGAAACGCGGGCGTATTGGTCCCAATGGGGTCTCGGTGGGGTATCGACAGAGTGCCAGCCCTGG
GACCGAACCCCGCGTTTATGAACAAACGACCCAACACCCGTGCGTTTTATTCTGTCTTTTTATTGCCGTC
ATAGCGCGGGTTCCTTCCGGTATTGTCTCCTTCCGTGTTTCAGTTAGCCTCCCCCATCTCCCGGTACCGC
ATGCTCAGCTGCTTTTTATCTCAATTTTCATATCAAAACGTCCCTGGAAACGATCTTTGTCACTGTAGTC
AATATTTTGACCATAGGCCTTGCACTCGATACGCAGCTCCATATCAGTAGTCAGATTAGTGAACTGTACT
GCTACAAGGGGTTGAAGGTATTTTGGCTGAATGAGCTTGCCATAATATGGGTAGTACTGCAGAGGAAAGC
CACCAAAGCCATTGAAACCATAGTATTCCACAGCGCCAATTTTGTTCGACTCCTCTTCTCTCTTAGCAGT
GCAATGAATAGGAATGACATTGGGATTATATTTTGCCAGCAGCTCTTGTGGGATGGTATCATTTTGTGGA
ATCTTGGGTGTGTAACCCAGGATTCTGTTGAGTTTGATGATGACACATGGTTTGCCTTCCTCGTAACCGA
AATTAGAATCAGTTATGCCAGAGCAATTTCCCAGCCAACTGCGAAAGAACTTGCAAGATGGCAGGGCACC
TAGAGAGCCATCAAAAGGTCCTCTGTCTTTGGGAGGAGAAGGTTCAGTGCCACAATTCTCAAAATTGACC
TCTTGCTGATTAGCATCGTCATAGGCCTTTAAGAATTTTTCAATTTGGGTTACATATGGCTTGTATGAGT
TTGGATCAGAAGGGTTGAAAGAAATCTCCATTTTAAGGACTTGGGGAACATTTGACAATCCTGGGGGTGC
TATTCGGTCCTGATACTTGGGCTGGAATTCGCTGATGGTGAGCAGCAGGACTTGAATGGTACCAATGAAG
ATGCCTGCCAGGCAGCCATAGAAGATCACATAGAAGAGGAGGATTTTAAACCAACTGCCGCCGGTCCTCC
CCAAAAATTCCTTCTTCTCCGAGTTCCAGATGAATTTCTTCCAGTTGCCCTCCCCTTCCTTGGCTTTCCC
GCGAGCCATCTCGAGATCCCGGGTGATCAAGTCTTCGTCGAGTGATTGTAAATAAAATGTAATTTACAGT
ATAGTATTTTAATTAATATACAAATGATTTGATAATAATTCTTATTTAACTATAATATATTGTGTTGGGT
TGAATTAAAGGTCCGTATACTCCGGAATATTAATAGATCATGGAGATAATTAAAATGATAACCATCTCGC
AAATAAATAAGTATTTTACTGTTTTCGTAACAGTTTTGTAATAAAAAAACCTATAAATATTCCGGATTAT
TCATACCGTCCCACCATCGGGCGCGGATCCCGGTCCGAAGCGCGCGGAATTCAAAGGCCTACGTCGACGA
GCTCACCTATAGGGCGAATTGGCGGAAGGCCGTCAAGGCCGCATGTCGACATGAGCAAAGGGACTGGACG
TGACAAGTATGAGCCTGCAGCTACATCTGAGAATGCAGCAAAGAAGAAAAAAGGAAAAAAAGAAAAGGAT
TTGGATGAACTAAAAAAAGAAGTTTCACTGGATGATCACAAACTCAGCCTTGATGAACTTCATCGCAAAT
ATGGAACTGATCTGAGTCGGGGACTGTCTGTGGCGCGGGCTGCAGAAATCCTGGCTCGAGATGGCCCTAA
TGCTCTCACTCCCCCTCCCACAACCCCGGAATGGGTTAAATTCTGCCGGCAGCTCTTTGGAGGCTTCTCC
CTTCTGCTTTGGATTGGAGCTCTTCTTTGTTTTCTGGCGTATGGTATTCATATTGCAACAGGAGAAGAGC
CTAATAATGACGATTTATATCTAGGTGTTGTGCTGTCTGCTGTTGTCATCATAACTGGGTGCTTCTCTTA
CTACCAAGAAGCAAAGAGTTCAAAGATCATGGAGTCCTTCAAAAACATGGTGCCTCAGCAAGCTTTGGTA
ATCCGAAATGGGGAGAAACTGAGCATCAATGCAGAAGGCGTAGCTGTTGGAGACCTGGTGGAGGTGAAGG
GTGGAGACAGAATCCCAGCTGATTTGAGAATAATTTCGGCTAATGGATGTAAGGTGGACAATTCATCTCT
CACAGGTGAATCAGAACCTCAGACAAGGTCTCCAGATTGTACAAGTGATAACCCACTAGAGACCAGAAAT
ATTGCATTTTTTTCCACTAATTGTGTTGAAGGTACTGCCCGTGGTATAGTCATCAACACTGGTGACCGAA
CCGTGATGGGCCGCATTGCTACGTTGGCATCTGGGTTGCAAGGAGGAAAGACTCCCATTGCTGTGGAGAT
TGAGCATTTTATCCACATAATTACTAGTGTGGCCGTGTTCCTGGGTGTTTCCTTTTTTATCCTCTCATTG
ATCCTCGAGTACACTTGGCTAGAAGCTGTGATATTCCTTATCGGCATCATTGTTGCCAATGTCCCTGAGG
GTCTGCTTGCTACAGTGACAGTATGTCTGACACTCACAGCCAAGCGCATGGCTCGTAAGAATTGTCTTGT
GAAGAACTTAGAAGCCGTGGAGACTCTGGGCTCTACTTCTACCATCTGCTCTGACAAAACAGGCACCCTG
ACTCAGAACCGCATGACTGTCGCCCACATGTGGTTCGATAACCAGATCCATGAAGCTGACACAACAGAAA
ACCAGAGTGGTGCTTCTTTTGACAGAACATCTCCAACATGGACTGCTTTAGCCAAGATTGCAGGGCTATG
TAACCGGGCCGTATTTCAGGCTAACCAAGAAAATGTTCCCATTTTGAAGAGAGCAGTGGCAGGAGACGCT
TCAGAATCTGCACTCCTAAAATGCATTGAACTTTGCTGTGGATCTGTCAAGGAACTGAGGGAGAAGAACC
CCAAAGTAGTGGAGATCCCATTCAACTCTACCAATAAATACCAACTGTCAATTCACAAGAATCCAAACTC
GTCAGAATCACGATATCTGTTGGTGATGAAAGGTGCACCGGAGAGAATTCTCGACCGTTGCAGTTCCATC
CTGATACACGGAAAAGAAGTTCCCTTGGATGAGGAGGCCAAAGATGCATTTCAGAATGCCTATCTTGAAT
TGGGAGGCCTGGGGGAGAGAGTTCTGGGCTTCTGCCACCTGTCTCTGCCTGATGAACAGTTTCCTGAAGA
CTTCCAATTCGATACAGATGATGTGAACTTCCCTGTTGATAAGCTGTGTTTTGTTGGTTTAATTTCTATG
ATTGACCCTCCTCGTGCTGCTGTGCCTGATGCTGTTGGCAAATGCAGAAGTGCTGGAATAAAGGTCATTA
TGGTGACAGGAGACCACCCCATCACAGCAAAAGCTATTGCCAAGGGTGTAGGCATCATCTCCGAGGGAAA
CGAGACTGTGGAAGATATTGCTCTTCGCCTCAACATTCCTATCAACCAGGTCAACCCCAGAGATGCCAAA
GCCTGTGTGATTCATGGGACTGACTTGAAGGATATGAGCAGTGAACAACTAGATGATATTCTGAGACATC
ATACAGAAATAGTCTTTGCTAGAACATCTCCACAACAGAAGCTTATCATTGTAGAAGGCTGCCAACGGCA
GGGTGCTATTGTAGCTGTCACTGGAGATGGTGTGAACGATTCCCCTGCTTTGAAAAAGGCAGACATTGGT
GTTGCTATGGGCATTGCTGGGTCAGATGTCTCTAAACAGGCAGCTGACATGATTCTACTGGATGACAACT
TTGCTTCTATTGTTACTGGAGTTGAAGAAGGCCGCCTGATTTTTGATAATCTGAAGAAATCAATTGCCTA
TACTTTGACCAGTAACATTCCTGAGATTACGCCTTTCCTTATCTTCATAATCGCCAACATCCCTCTACCG
CTGGGGACAGTCACCATCTTATGCATTGACTTAGGCACTGATATGGTTCCTGCAATATCTCTGGCATATG
AGCAAGCAGAAAGTGACATCATGAAGAGACAGCCCAGAAACTCAAAGACAGACAAGCTGGTGAACGAAAG
GCTAATTAGCATGGCTTATGGTCAGATTGGGATGATCCAAGCCTTGGGTGGCTTCTTCACATACTTTGTA
ATCCTCGCAGAGAACGGCTTCTTGCCATCCAGTTTACTGGGGATTAGAGTGTTGTGGGATGACCGGTGGG
TAAATGATGTGGAGGACAGCTATGGACAGCAATGGACTTATGAGCAAAGGAAAATTGTAGAATTCACTTG
CCACACAGCATTCTTTGTCAGCATTGTGGTGGTACAGTGGGCAGACTTGATTATCTGTAAGACCAGAAGG
AATTCTGTCTTCCAGCAAGGAATGAAAAACAAGATCCTAATATTTGGTCTCTTTGAAGAAACTGCTCTTG
CTGCCTTCCTCTCTTATTGCCCAGGAATGGGTGTTGCCTTGAGAATGTATCCATTGAAACCTTCATGGTG
GTTTTGCGCTTTCCCTTATTCTCTCCTCATCTTTGTCTATGATGAAGTAAGAAAATTAATCATCAGACGT
AGCCCTGGAGGCTGGGTGGAAAAAGAAACCTATTACTAAGCGGCCGCCTGGGCCTCATGGGCCTTCCGCT
CACTGCCCGCTTTCCAGTGCGGCCGCTTTCGAATCTAGAGCCTGCAGTCTCGACAAGCTTGTCGAGAAGT
ACTAGAGGATCATAATCAGCCATACCACATTTGTAGAGGTTTTACTTGCTTTAAAAAACCTCCCACACCT
CCCCCTGAACCTGAAACATAAAATGAATGCAATTGTTGTTGTTAACTTGTTTATTGCAGCTTATAATGGT
TACAAATAAAGCAATAGCATCACAAATTTCACAAATAAAGCATTTTTTTCACTGCATTCTAGTTGTGGTT
TGTCCAAACTCATCAATGTATCTTATCATGTCTGGATCTGATCACTGCTTGAGCCTAGGAGATCCGAACC
AGATAAGTGAAATCTAGTTCCAAACTATTTTGTCATTTTTAATTTTCGTATTAGCTTACGACGCTACACC
CAGTTCCCATCTATTTTGTCACTCTTCCCTAAATAATCCTTAAAAACTCCATTTCCACCCCTCCCAGTTC
CCAACTATTTTGTCCGCCCACAGCGGGGCATTTTTCTTCCTGTTATGTTTTTAATCAAACATCCTGCCAA
CTCCATGTGACAAACCGTCATCTTCGGCTACTTT
Features (pLannotate 1.2.2; 18 found; start..end, strand, type, name):
     81..97      +  CDS            lacZα (fragment): LacZα fragment of β-galactosidase; lacZ fragment
    102..556     +  rep_origin     f1 ori (sequence partly withheld): f1 bacteriophage origin of replication; arrow indicates direction of (+) strand synthesis
    582..686     +  promoter       AmpR promoter: bla
    687..1547    +  CDS            AmpR: β-lactamase; bla; confers resistance to ampicillin, carbenicillin, and related antibiotics
   1718..2306    +  rep_origin     ori: high-copy-number ColE1/pMB1/pBR322/pUC origin of replication
   2492..2543    -  misc_feature   bom (fragment): basis of mobility region from pBR322
   2611..2835    -  mobile_element Tn7R: mini-Tn7 element (right end of the Tn7 transposon) Tn7
   2902..3435    -  CDS            GmR: gentamycin acetyltransferase; aacC1; confers resistance to gentamycin
   3624..3652    -  promoter       Pc promoter: intI1 (promoter lies within the coding sequence); class 1 integron promoter
   3630..3989    -  CDS            YPR2_ECOLX (fragment): Protein predicted: Swiss-Prot protein existence level 4. From Escherichia coli.
   4160..4208    -  polyA_signal   HSV TK poly(A) signal: herpes simplex virus thymidine kinase polyadenylation signal (Cole and Stacy, 1985)
   4291..5199    -  CDS            ATP1B1: AT1B1_RABIT - Experimental evidence at protein level: Swiss-Prot protein existence level 1. Involved in cell adhesion and establishing epithelial cell polarity. From Oryctolagus cuniculus (Rabbit).
   5234..5343    -  promoter       p10 promoter: baculovirus promoter for expression in insect cells
   5367..5458    +  promoter       polyhedrin promoter: polh from Autographa californica; promoter for the baculovirus polyhedrin gene
   5591..8656    +  CDS            Atp1a1: AT1A1_MOUSE - Experimental evidence at protein level: Swiss-Prot protein existence level 1. This is the catalytic component of the active enzyme, which catalyzes the hydrolysis of ATP coupled with the exchange of sodium and potassium ions across the plasma membrane. This action creates the electrochemical gradient of sodium and potassium ions, providing the energy for active transport of various nutrients. From Mus musculus (Mouse).
   8768..8851    +  CDS            large T antigen (fragment): large T antigen from SV40 (simian virus 40)
   8874..9008    +  polyA_signal   SV40 poly(A) signal: SV40 polyadenylation signal
   9037..9202    -  mobile_element Tn7L: mini-Tn7 element (left end of the Tn7 transposon) Tn7
