[The description below was written by a language model from this plasmid's Addgene catalogue record and pLannotate feature annotations shown in this document.]
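Description:
FER +H122D is a baculovirus donor plasmid built on the pFastBac Dual backbone for co-expressing the two subunits of a snake Na,K-ATPase in insect cells. In bacteria it is maintained through a high-copy ColE1/pUC-type origin and selected with ampicillin (AmpR); an f1 origin is also present. The expression region lies between the Tn7R and Tn7L ends of a mini-Tn7 element, together with a gentamicin resistance gene driven by the Pc integron promoter. In pFastBac-type systems this arrangement allows the whole cassette to be transposed into a baculovirus shuttle genome (bacmid), which is then used to generate recombinant virus.

The payload consists of two divergently oriented late baculoviral promoters. The polyhedrin (PH) promoter drives ATP1A1, the catalytic alpha subunit (about 3.07 kb), terminated by the SV40 poly(A) signal. On the opposite strand, the p10 promoter drives ATP1B1, the beta subunit (about 0.9 kb), terminated by the HSV TK poly(A) signal. Both genes are recorded as coming from Xenodon rhabdocephalus; the automated feature table labels them by their closest mouse and rabbit homologues, which reflects similarity matching rather than origin. The alpha subunit carries a histidine-to-aspartic-acid substitution. The plasmid name numbers it as position 122, whereas the mutation field gives position 128; the record does not explain this difference. No epitope tags or reporters are annotated.

The construct is intended for producing the assembled alpha/beta pump in insect cells. According to the associated publication title, it belongs to work on constraints on the evolution of toxin-resistant Na,K-ATPases, where engineered substitutions such as this one are tested in a defined species background.
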