Addgene plasmid #187428: FER +H122D
Purpose: Expresses Na,K-ATPase (ATP1A1 and ATP1B1 in pFastBac Dual vector) in insect cells
Depositing lab: Susanne Dobler. Depositing organization: Universitaet Hamburg. Publication: Constraints on the evolution of toxin-resistant Na,K-ATPases have limited dependence on sequence divergence. Mohammadi S, Herrera-Alvarez S, Yang L, Rodriguez-Ordonez MDP, Zhang K, Storz JF, Dobler S, Crawford AJ, Andolfatto P. PLoS Genet. 2022 Aug 16;18(8):e1010323. doi: 10.1371/journal.pgen.1010323. eCollection 2022 Aug. PubMed 35972957.
Backbone
  Vector backbone: pFastBac Dual
  Backbone manufacturer: Thermo Fisher (Invitrogen)
  Backbone size w/o insert (bp): 5238
  Vector type: Insect Expression
Growth in bacteria
  Bacterial resistance: Ampicillin, 100 μg/mL
  Growth temperature: 37°C
  Growth strain: DH5alpha
  Copy number: Unknown
Gene/Insert 1
  Gene/Insert name: ATP1A1
  Species: Xenodon rhabdocephalus
  Insert size (bp): 3069
  Mutation: changed histidine at 128 to aspartic acid
  GenBank ID: MT928200
  Promoter: PH
  Cloning method: Gibson Cloning
  Sequencing primers: 5′ ATTCCGGATTATTCATACCGTCCCACCATCG; 3′ GTGGTATGGCTGATTATGATCCTCTAGTACTTCTC
Gene/Insert 2
  Gene/Insert name: ATP1B1
  Species: Xenodon rhabdocephalus
  Insert size (bp): 915
  GenBank ID: ON168935
  Promoter: p10
  Cloning method: Restriction Enzyme; 5′ cloning site XhoI (unknown if destroyed); 3′ cloning site PaeI (unknown if destroyed)
  Sequencing primers: 5′ CGGGTTCCTTCCGGTATTGTCTCCTTC; 3′ ACGGACCTTTAATTCAACCCAACACAATATA
Terms and licenses: Academic/Nonprofit Terms; Industry Terms: Not Available to Industry
Depositor comments: Please visit https://doi.org/10.1101/2021.11.29.470343 for bioRxiv preprint.
How to cite: FER +H122D was a gift from Susanne Dobler (Addgene plasmid # 187428 ; http://n2t.net/addgene:187428 ; RRID:Addgene_187428)
