>Addgene plasmid #187428 | FER +H122D | depositor partial sequence | sequence record 363711 | ATP1B1 at p10 promoter
ATGGCTCGCGGGAAAGCCAAGGAAGGGGAGGGCAACTGGAAGAAATTCATCTGGAACTCGGAGAAGAAGG
AATTTTTGGGGAGGACCGGCGGCAGTTGGTTTAAAATCCTCCTCTTCTATGTGATCTTCTATGGCTGCCT
GGCAGGCATCTTCATTGGTACCATTCAAGTCCTGCTGCTCACCATCAGCGAATTCCAGCCCAAGTATCAG
GACCGAATAGCACCCCCAGGATTGTCAAATGTTCCCCAAGTCCTTAAAATGGAGATTTCTTTCAACCCTT
CTGATCCAAACTCATACAAGCCATATGTAACCCAAATTGAAAAATTCTTAAAGGCCTATGACGATGCTAA
TCAGCAAGAGGTCAATTTTGAGAATTGTGGCACTGAACCTTCTCCTCCCAAAGACAGAGGACCTTTTGAT
GGCTCTCTAGGTGCCCTGCCATCTTGCAAGTTCTTTCGCAGTTGGCTGGGAAATTGCTCTGGCATAACTG
ATTCTAATTTCGGTTACGAGGAAGGCAAACCATGTGTCATCATCAAACTCAACAGAATCCTGGGTTACAC
ACCCAAGATTCCACAAAATGATACCATCCCACAAGAGCTGCTGGCAAAATATAATCCCAATGTCATTCCT
ATTCATTGCACTGCTAAGAGAGAAGAGGAGTCGAACAAAATTGGCGCTGTGGAATACTATGGTTTCAATG
GCTTTGGTGGCTTTCCTCTGCAGTACTACCCATATTATGGCAAGCTCATTCAGCCAAAATACCTTCAACC
CCTTGTAGCAGTACAGTTCACTAATCTGACTACTGATATGGAGCTGCGTATCGAGTGCAAGGCCTATGGT
CAAAATATTGACTACAGTGACAAAGATCGTTTCCAGGGACGTTTTGATATGAAAATTGAGATAAAAAGCA
GCTGA
