>Addgene plasmid #187428 | FER +H122D | depositor partial sequence | sequence record 363712 | ATP1A1 at PH promoter
ATGAGCAAAGGGACTGGACGTGACAAGTATGAGCCTGCAGCTACATCTGAGAATGCAGCAAAGAAGAAAA
AAGGAAAAAAAGAAAAGGATTTGGATGAACTAAAAAAAGAAGTTTCACTGGATGATCACAAACTCAGCCT
TGATGAACTTCATCGCAAATATGGAACTGATCTGAGTCGGGGACTGTCTGTGGCGCGGGCTGCAGAAATC
CTGGCTCGAGATGGCCCTAATGCTCTCACTCCCCCTCCCACAACCCCGGAATGGGTTAAATTCTGCCGGC
AGCTCTTTGGAGGCTTCTCCCTTCTGCTTTGGATTGGAGCTCTTCTTTGTTTTCTGGCGTATGGTATTCA
TATTGCAACAGGAGAAGAGCCTAATAATGACCATTTATATCTAGGTGTTGTGCTGTCTGCTGTTGTCATC
ATAACTGGGTGCTTCTCTTACTACCAAGAAGCAAAGAGTTCAAAGATCATGGAGTCCTTCAAAAACATGG
TGCCTCAGCAAGCTTTGGTAATCCGAAATGGGGAGAAACTGAGCATCAATGCAGAAGGCGTAGCTGTTGG
AGACCTGGTGGAGGTGAAGGGTGGAGACAGAATCCCAGCTGATTTGAGAATAATTTCGGCTAATGGATGT
AAGGTGGACAATTCATCTCTCACAGGTGAATCAGAACCTCAGACAAGGTCTCCAGATTGTACAAGTGATA
ACCCACTAGAGACCAGAAATATTGCATTTTTTTCCACTAATTGTGTTGAAGGTACTGCCCGTGGTATAGT
CATCAACACTGGTGACCGAACCGTGATGGGCCGCATTGCTACGTTGGCATCTGGGTTGCAAGGAGGAAAG
ACTCCCATTGCTGTGGAGATTGAGCATTTTATCCACATAATTACTAGTGTGGCCGTGTTCCTGGGTGTTT
CCTTTTTTATCCTCTCATTGATCCTCGAGTACACTTGGCTAGAAGCTGTGATATTCCTTATCGGCATCAT
TGTTGCCAATGTCCCTGAGGGTCTGCTTGCTACAGTGACAGTATGTCTGACACTCACAGCCAAGCGCATG
GCTCGTAAGAATTGTCTTGTGAAGAACTTAGAAGCCGTGGAGACTCTGGGCTCTACTTCTACCATCTGCT
CTGACAAAACAGGCACCCTGACTCAGAACCGCATGACTGTCGCCCACATGTGGTTCGATAACCAGATCCA
TGAAGCTGACACAACAGAAAACCAGAGTGGTGCTTCTTTTGACAGAACATCTCCAACATGGACTGCTTTA
GCCAAGATTGCAGGGCTATGTAACCGGGCCGTATTTCAGGCTAACCAAGAAAATGTTCCCATTTTGAAGA
GAGCAGTGGCAGGAGACGCTTCAGAATCTGCACTCCTAAAATGCATTGAACTTTGCTGTGGATCTGTCAA
GGAACTGAGGGAGAAGAACCCCAAAGTAGTGGAGATCCCATTCAACTCTACCAATAAATACCAACTGTCA
ATTCACAAGAATCCAAACTCGTCAGAATCACGATATCTGTTGGTGATGAAAGGTGCACCGGAGAGAATTC
TCGACCGTTGCAGTTCCATCCTGATACACGGAAAAGAAGTTCCCTTGGATGAGGAGGCCAAAGATGCATT
TCAGAATGCCTATCTTGAATTGGGAGGCCTGGGGGAGAGAGTTCTGGGCTTCTGCCACCTGTCTCTGCCT
GATGAACAGTTTCCTGAAGACTTCCAATTCGATACAGATGATGTGAACTTCCCTGTTGATAAGCTGTGTT
TTGTTGGTTTAATTTCTATGATTGACCCTCCTCGTGCTGCTGTGCCTGATGCTGTTGGCAAATGCAGAAG
TGCTGGAATAAAGGTCATTATGGTGACAGGAGACCACCCCATCACAGCAAAAGCTATTGCCAAGGGTGTA
GGCATCATCTCCGAGGGAAACGAGACTGTGGAAGATATTGCTCTTCGCCTCAACATTCCTATCAACCAGG
TCAACCCCAGAGATGCCAAAGCCTGTGTGATTCATGGGACTGACTTGAAGGATATGAGCAGTGAACAACT
AGATGATATTCTGAGACATCATACAGAAATAGTCTTTGCTAGAACATCTCCACAACAGAAGCTTATCATT
GTAGAAGGCTGCCAACGGCAGGGTGCTATTGTAGCTGTCACTGGAGATGGTGTGAACGATTCCCCTGCTT
TGAAAAAGGCAGACATTGGTGTTGCTATGGGCATTGCTGGGTCAGATGTCTCTAAACAGGCAGCTGACAT
GATTCTACTGGATGACAACTTTGCTTCTATTGTTACTGGAGTTGAAGAAGGCCGCCTGATTTTTGATAAT
CTGAAGAAATCAATTGCCTATACTTTGACCAGTAACATTCCTGAGATTACGCCTTTCCTTATCTTCATAA
TCGCCAACATCCCTCTACCGCTGGGGACAGTCACCATCTTATGCATTGACTTAGGCACTGATATGGTTCC
TGCAATATCTCTGGCATATGAGCAAGCAGAAAGTGACATCATGAAGAGACAGCCCAGAAACTCAAAGACA
GACAAGCTGGTGAACGAAAGGCTAATTAGCATGGCTTATGGTCAGATTGGGATGATCCAAGCCTTGGGTG
GCTTCTTCACATACTTTGTAATCCTCGCAGAGAACGGCTTCTTGCCATCCAGTTTACTGGGGATTAGAGT
GTTGTGGGATGACCGGTGGGTAAATGATGTGGAGGACAGCTATGGACAGCAATGGACTTATGAGCAAAGG
AAAATTGTAGAATTCACTTGCCACACAGCATTCTTTGTCAGCATTGTGGTGGTACAGTGGGCAGACTTGA
TTATCTGTAAGACCAGAAGGAATTCTGTCTTCCAGCAAGGAATGAAAAACAAGATCCTAATATTTGGTCT
CTTTGAAGAAACTGCTCTTGCTGCCTTCCTCTCTTATTGCCCAGGAATGGGTGTTGCCTTGAGAATGTAT
CCATTGAAACCTTCATGGTGGTTTTGCGCTTTCCCTTATTCTCTCCTCATCTTTGTCTATGATGAAGTAA
GAAAATTAATCATCAGACGTAGCCCTGGAGGCTGGGTGGAAAAAGAAACCTATTACTAA
